>Addgene plasmid #192320 | pSLIK 3xFLAG-CSE1L zeo | addgene full sequence | sequence record 375801 | Addgene Partial NGS Result
GTCGACGGATCGGGAGATCTCCCGATCCCCTATGGTGCACTCTCAGTACAATCTGCTCTGATGCCGCATA
GTTAAGCCAGTATCTGCTCCCTGCTTGTGTGTTGGAGGTCGCTGAGTAGTGCGCGAGCAAAATTTAAGCT
ACAACAAGGCAAGGCTTGACCGACAATTGCATGAAGAATCTGCTTAGGGTTAGGCGTTTTGCGCTGCTTC
GCGATGTACGGGCCAGATATACGCGTTGACATTGATTATTGACTAGTTATTAATAGTAATCAATTACGGG
GTCATTAGTTCATAGCCCATATATGGAGTTCCGCGTTACATAACTTACGGTAAATGGCCCGCCTGGCTGA
CCGCCCAACGACCCCCGCCCATTGACGTCAATAATGACGTATGTTCCCATAGTAACGCCAATAGGGACTT
TCCATTGACGTCAATGGGTGGAGTATTTACGGTAAACTGCCCACTTGGCAGTACATCAAGTGTATCATAT
GCCAAGTACGCCCCCTATTGACGTCAATGACGGTAAATGGCCCGCCTGGCATTATGCCCAGTACATGACC
TTATGGGACTTTCCTACTTGGCAGTACATCTACGTATTAGTCATCGCTATTACCATGGTGATGCGGTTTT
GGCAGTACATCAATGGGCGTGGATAGCGGTTTGACTCACGGGGATTTCCAAGTCTCCACCCCATTGACGT
CAATGGGAGTTTGTTTTGGCACCAAAATCAACGGGACTTTCCAAAATGTCGTAACAACTCCGCCCCATTG
ACGCAAATGGGCGGTAGGCGTGTACGGTGGGAGGTCTATATAAGCAGCGCGTTTTGCCTGTACTGGGTCT
CTCTGGTTAGACCAGATCTGAGCCTGGGAGCTCTCTGGCTAACTAGGGAACCCACTGCTTAAGCCTCAAT
AAAGCTTGCCTTGAGTGCTTCAAGTAGTGTGTGCCCGTCTGTTGTGTGACTCTGGTAACTAGAGATCCCT
CAGACCCTTTTAGTCAGTGTGGAAAATCTCTAGCAGTGGCGCCCGAACAGGGACTTGAAAGCGAAAGGGA
AACCAGAGGAGCTCTCTCGACGCAGGACTCGGCTTGCTGAAGCGCGCACGGCAAGAGGCGAGGGGCGGCG
ACTGGTGAGTACGCCAAAAATTTTGACTAGCGGAGGCTAGAAGGAGAGAGATGGGTGCGAGAGCGTCAGT
ATTAAGCGGGGGAGAATTAGATCGCGATGGGAAAAAATTCGGTTAAGGCCAGGGGGAAAGAAAAAATATA
AATTAAAACATATAGTATGGGCAAGCAGGGAGCTAGAACGATTCGCAGTTAATCCTGGCCTGTTAGAAAC
ATCAGAAGGCTGTAGACAAATACTGGGACAGCTACAACCATCCCTTCAGACAGGATCAGAAGAACTTAGA
TCATTATATAATACAGTAGCAACCCTCTATTGTGTGCATCAAAGGATAGAGATAAAAGACACCAAGGAAG
CTTTAGACAAGATAGAGGAAGAGCAAAACAAAAGTAAGACCACCGCACAGCAAGCGGCCGCTGATCTTCA
GACCTGGAGGAGGAGATATGAGGGACAATTGGAGAAGTGAATTATATAAATATAAAGTAGTAAAAATTGA
ACCATTAGGAGTAGCACCCACCAAGGCAAAGAGAAGAGTGGTGCAGAGAGAAAAAAGAGCAGTGGGAATA
GGAGCTTTGTTCCTTGGGTTCTTGGGAGCAGCAGGAAGCACTATGGGCGCAGCGTCAATGACGCTGACGG
TACAGGCCAGACAATTATTGTCTGGTATAGTGCAGCAGCAGAACAATTTGCTGAGGGCTATTGAGGCGCA
ACAGCATCTGTTGCAACTCACAGTCTGGGGCATCAAGCAGCTCCAGGCAAGAATCCTGGCTGTGGAAAGA
TACCTAAAGGATCAACAGCTCCTGGGGATTTGGGGTTGCTCTGGAAAACTCATTTGCACCACTGCTGTGC
CTTGGAATGCTAGTTGGAGTAATAAATCTCTGGAACAGATTTGGAATCACACGACCTGGATGGAGTGGGA
CAGAGAAATTAACAATTACACAAGCTTAATACACTCCTTAATTGAAGAATCGCAAAACCAGCAAGAAAAG
AATGAACAAGAATTATTGGAATTAGATAAATGGGCAAGTTTGTGGAATTGGTTTAACATAACAAATTGGC
TGTGGTATATAAAATTATTCATAATGATAGTAGGAGGCTTGGTAGGTTTAAGAATAGTTTTTGCTGTACT
TTCTATAGTGAATAGAGTTAGGCAGGGATATTCACCATTATCGTTTCAGACCCACCTCCCAACCCCGAGG
GGACCCGACAGGCCCGAAGGAATAGAAGAAGAAGGTGGAGAGAGAGACAGAGACAGATCCATTCGATTAG
TGAACGGATCGGCACTGCGTGCGCCAATTCTGCAGACAAATGGCAGTATTCATCCACAATTTTAAAAGAA
AAGGGGGGATTGGGGGGTACAGTGCAGGGGAAAGAATAGTAGACATAATAGCAACAGACATACAAACTAA
AGAATTACAAAAACAAATTACAAAAATTCAAAATTTTCGGGTTTATTACAGGGACAGCAGAGATCCAGTT
TGGTTAATTCTAGACAGTTATCAACAAGTTTGTACAAAAAAGCAGGCTTTAAAGGAACCAATTCAGTCGA
CTGGATCCCGAGTTTACTCCCTATCAGTGATAGAGAACGTATGTCGAGTTTACTCCCTATCAGTGATAGA
GAACGATGTCGAGTTTACTCCCTATCAGTGATAGAGAACGTATGTCGAGTTTACTCCCTATCAGTGATAG
AGAACGTATGTCGAGTTTACTCCCTATCAGTGATAGAGAACGTATGTCGAGTTTATCCCTATCAGTGATA
GAGAACGTATGTCGAGTTTACTCCCTATCAGTGATAGAGAACGTATGTCGAGGTAGGCGTGTACGGTGGG
AGGCCTATATAAGCAGAGCTCGTTTAGTGAACCGTCAGATCGCCACTAGAATGGACTACAAAGACCATGA
CGGTGATTATAAAGATCATGACATCGATTACAAGGATGACGATGACAAGATGGAACTCAGCGATGCAAAT
CTGCAAACACTAACAGAATATTTAAAGAAAACACTTGATCCTGATCCTGCCATCCGACGTCCAGCTGAGA
AATTTCTTGAATCTGTTGAAGGAAATCAGAATTATCCACTGTTGCTTTTGACATTACTGGAGAAGTCCCA
GGATAATGTTATCAAAGTATGTGCTTCAGTAACATTCAAAAACTATATTAAAAGGAACTGGAGAATTGTT
GAAGATGAACCAAACAAAATTTGTGAAGCCGATCGAGTGGCCATTAAAGCCAACATAGTGCACTTGATGC
TTAGCAGCCCAGAGCAAATTCAGAAGCAGTTAAGTGATGCAATTAGCATTATTGGCAGAGAAGATTTTCC
ACAGAAATGGCCTGACTTGCTGACAGAAATGGTGAATCGCTTTCAGAGTGGAGATTTCCATGTTATTAAT
GGAGTCCTCCGTACAGCACATTCATTATTTAAAAGATACCGTCATGAATTTAAGTCAAACGAGTTATGGA
CTGAAATTAAGCTTGTTCTGGATGCCTTTGCTTTGCCTTTGACTAATCTTTTTAAGGCCACTATTGAACT
CTGCAGTACCCATGCAAATGATGCCTCTGCCCTGAGGATTCTGTTTTCTTCCCTGATCCTGATCTCAAAA
TTGTTCTATAGTTTAAACTTTCAGGATCTCCCTGAATTTTTTGAAGATAATATGGAAACTTGGATGAATA
ATTTTCATACTCTCTTAACATTGGATAATAAGCTTTTACAAACTGATGATGAAGAGGAAGCCGGCTTATT
GGAGCTCTTAAAATCCCAGATTTGTGATAATGCCGCACTCTATGCACAAAAGTACGATGAAGAATTCCAG
CGATACCTGCCTCGTTTTGTTACAGCCATCTGGAATTTACTAGTTACAACGGGTCAAGAGGTTAAATATG
ATTTGTTGGTAAGTAATGCAATTCAATTTCTGGCTTCAGTTTGTGAGAGACCTCATTATAAGAATCTATT
TGAGGACCAGAACACGCTGACAAGTATCTGTGAAAAGGTTATTGTGCCTAACATGGAATTTAGAGCTGCT
GATGAAGAAGCATTTGAAGATAATTCTGAGGAGTACATAAGGAGAGATTTGGAAGGATCTGATATTGATA
CTAGACGCAGGGCTGCTTGTGATCTGGTACGAGGATTATGCAAGTTTTTTGAGGGACCTGTGACAGGAAT
CTTCTCTGGTTATGTTAATTCCATGCTGCAGGAATACGCAAAAAATCCATCTGTCAACTGGAAACACAAA
GATGCAGCCATCTACCTAGTGACATCTTTGGCATCAAAAGCCCAAACACAGAAGCATGGAATTACACAAG
CAAATGAACTTGTAAACCTAACTGAGTTCTTTGTGAATCACATCCTCCCTGATTTAAAATCAGCTAATGT
GAATGAATTTCCTGTCCTTAAAGCTGACGGTATCAAATATATTATGATTTTTAGAAATCAAGTGCCAAAA
GAACATCTTTTAGTCTCGATTCCTCTCTTGATTAATCATCTTCAAGCTGAAAGTATTGTTGTTCATACTT
ACGCAGCTCATGCTCTTGAACGGCTCTTTACTATGCGAGGGCCTAACAATGCCACTCTCTTTACAGCTGC
AGAAATCGCACCGTTTGTTGAGATTCTGCTAACAAACCTTTTCAAAGCTCTCACACTTCCTGGCTCTTCA
GAAAATGAATATATTATGAAAGCTATCATGAGAAGTTTTTCTCTCCTACAAGAAGCCATAATCCCCTACA
TCCCTACTCTCATCACTCAGCTTACACAGAAGCTATTAGCTGTTAGTAAGAACCCAAGCAAACCTCACTT
TAATCACTACATGTTTGAAGCAATATGTTTATCCATAAGAATAACTTGCAAAGCTAACCCTGCTGCTGTT
GTAAATTTTGAGGAGGCTTTGTTTTTGGTGTTTACTGAAATCTTACAAAATGATGTGCAAGAATTTATTC
CATACGTCTTTCAAGTGATGTCTTTGCTTCTGGAAACACACAAAAATGACATCCCGTCTTCCTATATGGC
CTTATTTCCTCATCTCCTTCAGCCAGTGCTTTGGGAAAGAACAGGAAATATTCCTGCTCTAGTGAGGCTT
CTTCAAGCATTCTTAGAACGCGGTTCAAACACAATAGCAAGTGCTGCAGCTGACAAAATTCCTGGGTTAC
TAGGTGTCTTTCAGAAGCTGATTGCATCCAAAGCAAATGACCACCAAGGTTTTTATCTTCTAAACAGTAT
AATAGAGCACATGCCTCCTGAATCAGTTGACCAATATAGGAAACAAATCTTCATTCTGCTATTCCAGAGA
CTTCAGAATTCCAAAACAACCAAGTTTATCAAGAGTTTTTTAGTCTTTATTAATTTGTATTGCATAAAAT
ATGGGGCACTAGCACTACAAGAAATATTTGATGGTATACAACCAAAAATGTTTGGAATGGTTTTGGAAAA
AATTATTATTCCTGAAATTCAGAAGGTATCTGGAAATGTAGAGAAAAAGATCTGTGCGGTTGGCATAACC
AAATTACTAACAGAATGTCCCCCAATGATGGACACTGAGTATACCAAACTGTGGACTCCATTATTACAGT
CTTTGATTGGTCTTTTTGAGTTACCCGAAGATGATACCATTCCTGATGAGGAACATTTTATTGACATAGA
AGATACACCAGGATATCAGACTGCCTTCTCACAGTTGGCATTTGCTGGGAAAAAAGAGCATGATCCTGTA
GGTCAAATGGTGAATAACCCCAAAATTCACCTGGCACAGTCACTTCACAAGTTGTCTACCGCCTGTCCAG
GAAGGGTTCCATCAATGGTGAGCACCAGCCTGAATGCAGAAGCGCTCCAGTATCTCCAAGGGTACCTTCA
GGCAGCCAGTGTGACACTGCTTTAACAATTGGAAGACTAATGCGTTTTCGAGATATCTAGACCCAGCTTT
CTTGTACAAAGTGGTTGATAACATCTCGAGCCATAAAGATGGTTAATTAACCCACCCAAGATCTGGCCTC
CGCGCCGGGTTTTGGCGCCTCCCGCGGGCGCCCCCCTCCTCACGGCGAGCGCTGCCACGTCAGACGAAGG
GCGCAGCGAGCGTCCTGATCCTTCCGCCCGGACGCTCAGGACAGCGGCCCGCTGCTCATAAGACTCGGCC
TTAGAACCCCAGTATCAGCAGAAGGACATTTTAGGACGGGACTTGGGTGACTCTAGGGCACTGGTTTTCT
TTCCAGAGAGCGGAACAGGCGAGGAAAAGTAGTCCCTTCTCGGCGATTCTGCGGAGGGATCTCCGTGGGG
CGGTGAACGCCGATGATTATATAAGGACGCGCCGGGTGTGGCACAGCTAGTTCCGTCGCAGCCGGGATTT
GGGTCGCGGTTCTTGTTTGTGGATCGCTGTGATCGTCACTTGGTGAGTAGCGGGCTGCTGGGCTGGCCGG
GGCTTTCGTGGCCGCCGGGCCGCTCGGTGGGACGGAAGCGTGTGGAGAGACCGCCAAGGGCTGTAGTCTG
GGTCCGCGAGCAAGGTTGCCCTGAACTGGGGGTTGGGGGGAGCGCAGCAAAATGGCGGCTGTTCCCGAGT
CTTGAATGGAAGACGCTTGTGAGGCGGGCTGTGAGGTCGTTGAAACAAGGTGGGGGGCATGGTGGGCGGC
AAGAACCCAAGGTCTTGAGGCCTTCGCTAATGCGGGAAAGCTCTTATTCGGGTGAGATGGGCTGGGGCAC
CATCTGGGGACCCTGACGTGAAGTTTGTCACTGACTGGAGAACTCGGTTTGTCGTCTGTTGCGGGGGCGG
CAGTTATGGCGGTGCCGTTGGGCAGTGCACCCGTACCTTTGGGAGCGCGCGCCCTCGTCGTGTCGTGACG
TCACCCGTTCTGTTGGCTTATAATGCAGGGTGGGGCCACCTGCCGGTAGGTGTGCGGTAGGCTTTTCTCC
GTCGCAGGACGCAGGGTTCGGGCCTAGGGTAGGCTCTCCTGAATCGACAGGCGCCGGACCTCTGGTGAGG
GGAGGGATAAGTGAGGCGTCAGTTTCTTTGGTCGGTTTTATGTACCTATCTTCTTAAGTAGCTGAAGCTC
CGGTTTTGAACTATGCGCTCGGGGTTGGCGAGTGTGTTTTGTGAAGTTTTTTAGGCACCTTTTGAAATGT
AATCATTTGGGTCAATATGTAATTTTCAGTGTTAGACTAGTAAATTGTCCGCTAAATTCTGGCCGTTTTT
GGCTTTTTTGTTAGACGAAGCTTGGTACCGAGCTCGGATCTCCACCCCGTACCGGTCCTGCAGTCGAATT
CACCATGTCTAGACTGGACAAGAGCAAAGTCATAAACGGAGCTCTGGAATTACTCAATGGTGTCGGTATC
GAAGGCCTGACGACAAGGAAACTCGCTCAAAAGCTGGGAGTTGAGCAGCCTACCCTGTACTGGCACGTGA
AGAACAAGCGGGCCCTGCTCGATGCCCTGCCAATCGAGATGCTGGACAGGCATCATACCCACTTCTGCCC
CCTGGAAGGCGAGTCATGGCAAGACTTTCTGCGGAACAACGCCAAGTCATACCGCTGTGCTCTCCTCTCA
CATCGCGACGGGGCTAAAGTGCATCTCGGCACCCGCCCAACAGAGAAACAGTACGAAACCCTGGAAAATC
AGCTCGCGTTCCTGTGTCAGCAAGGCTTCTCCCTGGAGAACGCACTGTACGCTCTGTCCGCCGTGGGCCA
CTTTACACTGGGCTGCGTATTGGAGGAACAGGAGCATCAAGTAGCAAAAGAGGAAAGAGAGACACCTACC
ACCGATTCTATGCCCCCACTTCTGAGACAAGCAATTGAGCTGTTCGACCGGCAGGGAGCCGAACCTGCCT
TCCTTTTCGGCCTGGAACTAATCATATGTGGCCTGGAGAAACAGCTAAAGTGCGAAAGCGGCGGGCCGAC
CGACGCCCTTGACGATTTTGACTTAGACATGCTCCCAGCCGATGCCCTTGACGACTTTGACCTTGATATG
CTGCCTGCTGACGCTCTTGACGATTTTGACCTTGACATGCTCCCCGGGTAACTAAGTAAGGATCCGCGGC
CGCACTAGAGGAATTCCGCCCCTCTCCCYCCCCCCCCCCTAACGTTACTGGCCGAAGCCGCTTGGAATAA
GGCCGGTGTGCGTTTGTCTATATGTTATTTTCCACCATATTGCCGTCTTTTGGCAATGTGAGGGCCCGGA
AACCTGGCCCTGTCTTCTTGACGAGCATTCCTAGGGGTCTTTCCCCTCTCGCCAAAGGAATGCAAGGTCT
GTTGAATGTCGTGAAGGAAGCAGTTCCTCTGGAAGCTTCTTGAAGACAAACAACGTCTGTAGCGACCCTT
TGCAGGCAGCGGAACCCCCCACCTGGCGACAGGTGCCTCTGCGGCCAAAAGCCACGTGTATAAGATACAC
CTGCAAAGGCGGCACAACCCCAGTGCCACGTTGTGAGTTGGATAGTTGTGGAAAGAGTCAAATGGCTCTC
CTCAAGCGTATTCAACAAGGGGCTGAAGGATGCCCAGAAGGTACCCCATTGTATGGGATCTGATCTGGGG
CCTCGGTGCACATGCTTTACATGTGTTTAGTCGAGGTTAAAAAAACGTCTAGGCCCCCCGAACCACGGGG
ACGTGGTTTTCCTTTGAAAAACACGATGATAAGCTTACCGGTACGCGTGATGTGTTGACAATTAATCATC
GGCATAGTATATCGGCATAGTATAATACGACAAGGTGAGGAACTAAACCATGGCCAAGTTGACCAGTGCC
GTTCCGGTGCTCACCGCGCGCGACGTCGCCGGAGCGGTCGAGTTCTGGACCGACCGGCTCGGGTTCTCCC
GGGACTTCGTGGAGGACGACTTCGCCGGTGTGGTCCGGGACGACGTGACCCTGTTCATCAGCGCGGTCCA
GGACCAGGTGGTGCCGGACAACACCCTGGCCTGGGTGTGGGTGCGCGGCCTGGACGAGCTGTACGCCGAG
TGGTCGGAGGTCGTGTCCACGAACTTCCGGGACGCCTCCGGGCCGGCCATGACCGAGATCGGCGAGCAGC
CGTGGGGGCGGGAGTTCGCCCTGCGCGACCCGGCCGGCAACTGCGTGCACTTCGTGGCCGAGGAGCAGGA
CTGACACATCTGTACAAGTAAAGCGGCCGCGACTCTAGATCATAATCAGCCATACCACATTTGTAGAGGT
TTTACTTGCTTTAAAAAACCTCCCACACCTCCCCCTGAACCTGAAACATAAAATGAATGCAATTGTTGTT
GTTTAGTCCCTCCCAATTCGATATCAAGCTTATCGATAATCAACCTCTGGATTACAAAATTTGTGAAAGA
TTGACTGGTATTCTTAACTATGTTGCTCCTTTTACGCTATGTGGATACGCTGCTTTAATGCCTTTGTATC
ATGCTATTGCTTCCCGTATGGCTTTCATTTTCTCCTCCTTGTATAAATCCTGGTTGCTGTCTCTTTATGA
GGAGTTGTGGCCCGTTGTCAGGCAACGTGGCGTGGTGTGCACTGTGTTTGCTGACGCAACCCCCACTGGT
TGGGGCATTGCCACCACCTGTCAGCTCCTTTCCGGGACTTTCGCTTTCCCCCTCCCTATTGCCACGGCGG
AACTCATCGCCGCCTGCCTTGCCCGCTGCTGGACAGGGGCTCGGCTGTTGGGCACTGACAATTCCGTGGT
GTTGTCGGGGAAATCATCGTCCTTTCCTTGGCTGCTCGCCTGTGTTGCCACCTGGATTCTGCGCGGGACG
TCCTTCTGCTACGTCCCTTCGGCCCTCAATCCAGCGGACCTTCCTTCCCGCGGCCTGCTGCCGGCTCTGC
GGCCTCTTCCGCGTCTTCGCCTTCGCCCTCAGACGAGTCGGATCTCCCTTTGGGCCGCCTCCCCGCATCG
ATACCGTCGACCTCGATCGAGACCTAGAAAAACATGGAGCAATCACAAGTAGCAATACAGCAGCTACCAA
TGCTGATTGTGCCTGGCTAGAAGCACAAGAGGAGGAGGAGGTGGGTTTTCCAGTCACACCTCAGGTACCT
TTAAGACCAATGACTTACAAGGCAGCTGTAGATCTTAGCCACTTTTTAAAAGAAAAGGGGGGACTGGAAG
GGCTAATTCACTCCCAACGAAGACAAGATATCCTTGATCTGTGGATCTACCACACACAAGGCTACTTCCC
TGATTGGCAGAACTACACACCAGGGCCAGGGATCAGATATCCACTGACCTTTGGATGGTGCTACAAGCTA
GTACCAGTTGAGCAAGAGAAGGTAGAAGAAGCCAATGAAGGAGAGAACACCCGCTTGTTACACCCTGTGA
GCCTGCATGGGATGGATGACCCGGAGAGAGAAGTATTAGAGTGGAGGTTTGACAGCCGCCTAGCATTTCA
TCACATGGCCCGAGAGCTGCATCCGGACTGTACTGGGTCTCTCTGGTTAGACCAGATCTGAGCCTGGGAG
CTCTCTGGCTAACTAGGGAACCCACTGCTTAAGCCTCAATAAAGCTTGCCTTGAGTGCTTCAAGTAGTGT
GTGCCCGTCTGTTGTGTGACTCTGGTAACTAGAGATCCCTCAGACCCTTTTAGTCAGTGTGGAAAATCTC
TAGCAGGGCCCGTTTAAACCCGCTGATCAGCCTCGACTGTGCCTTCTAGTTGCCAGCCATCTGTTGTTTG
CCCCTCCCCCGTGCCTTCCTTGACCCTGGAAGGTGCCACTCCCACTGTCCTTTCCTAATAAAATGAGGAA
ATTGCATCGCATTGTCTGAGTAGGTGTCATTCTATTCTGGGGGGTGGGGTGGGGCAGGACAGCAAGGGGG
AGGATTGGGAAGACAATAGCAGGCATGCTGGGGATGCGGTGGGCTCTATGGCTTCTGAGGCGGAAAGAAC
CAGCTGGGGCTCTAGGGGGTATCCCC
[124 nt withheld, positions 10947-11070]
C
[91 nt withheld, positions 11072-11162]
A
[49 nt withheld, positions 11164-11212]
CCTTTGACGTTGGAGTCCACGTTCTTT
[37 nt withheld, positions 11240-11276]
ACCCTATCTCGGTCTATTCTTTTGATTTATAAGGGATTTTGCCGATTTCGGCCTATTGGTTAAAAAATGA
GCTGATTTAACAAAAATTTAACGCGAATTAATTCTGTGGAATGTGTGTCAGTTAGGGTGTGGAAAGTCCC
CAGGCTCCCCAGCAGGCAGAAGTATGCAAAGCATGCATCTCAATTAGTCAGCAACCAGGTGTGGAAAGTC
CCCAGGCTCCCCAGCAGGCAGAAGTATGCAAAGCATGCATCTCAATTAGTCAGCAACCATAGTCCCGCCC
CTAACTCCGCCCATCCCGCCCCTAACTCCGCCCAGTTCCGCCCATTCTCCGCCCCATGGCTGACTAATTT
TTTTTATTTATGCAGAGGCCGAGGCCGCCTCTGCCTCTGAGCTATTCCAGAAGTAGTGAGGAGGCTTTTT
TGGAGGCCTAGGCTTTTGCAAAAAGCTCCCGGGAGCTTGTATATCCATTTTCGGATCTGATCAGCACGTG
TTGACAATTAATCATCGGCATAGTATATCGGCATAGTATAATACGACAAGGTGAGGAACTAAACCATGGC
CAAGTTGACCAGTGCCGTTCCGGTGCTCACCGCGCGCGACGTCGCCGGAGCGGTCGAGTTCTGGACCGAC
CGGCTCGGGTTCTCCCGGGACTTCGTGGAGGACGACTTCGCCGGTGTGGTCCGGGACGACGTGACCCTGT
TCATCAGCGCGGTCCAGGACCAGGTGGTGCCGGACAACACCCTGGCCTGGGTGTGGGTGCGCGGCCTGGA
CGAGCTGTACGCCGAGTGGTCGGAGGTCGTGTCCACGAACTTCCGGGACGCCTCCGGGCCGGCCATGACC
GAGATCGGCGAGCAGCCGTGGGGGCGGGAGTTCGCCCTGCGCGACCCGGCCGGCAACTGCGTGCACTTCG
TGGCCGAGGAGCAGGACTGACACGTGCTACGAGATTTCGATTCCACCGCCGCCTTCTATGAAAGGTTGGG
CTTCGGAATCGTTTTCCGGGACGCCGGCTGGATGATCCTCCAGCGCGGGGATCTCATGCTGGAGTTCTTC
GCCCACCCCAACTTGTTTATTGCAGCTTATAATGGTTACAAATAAAGCAATAGCATCACAAATTTCACAA
ATAAAGCATTTTTTTCACTGCATTCTAGTTGTGGTTTGTCCAAACTCATCAATGTATCTTATCATGTCTG
TATACCGTCGACCTCTAGCTAGAGCTTGGCGTAATCATGGTCATAGCTGTTTCCTGTGTGAAATTGTTAT
CCGCTCACAATTCCACACAACATACGAGCCGGAAGCATAAAGTGTAAAGCCTGGGGTGCCTAATGAGTGA
GCTAACTCACATTAATTGCGTTGCGCTCACTGCCCGCTTTCCAGTCGGGAAACCTGTCGTGCCAGCTGCA
TTAATGAATCGGCCAACGCGCGGGGAGAGGCGGTTTGCGTATTGGGCGCTCTTCCGCTTCCTCGCTCACT
GACTCGCTGCGCTCGGTCGTTCGGCTGCGGCGAGCGGTATCAGCTCACTCAAAGGCGGTAATACGGTTAT
CCACAGAATCAGGGGATAACGCAGGAAAGAACATGTGAGCAAAAGGCCAGCAAAAGGCCAGGAACCGTAA
AAAGGCCGCGTTGCTGGCGTTTTTCCATAGGCTCCGCCCCCCTGACGAGCATCACAAAAATCGACGCTCA
AGTCAGAGGTGGCGAAACCCGACAGGACTATAAAGATACCAGGCGTTTCCCCCTGGAAGCTCCCTCGTGC
GCTCTCCTGTTCCGACCCTGCCGCTTACCGGATACCTGTCCGCCTTTCTCCCTTCGGGAAGCGTGGCGCT
TTCTCATAGCTCACGCTGTAGGTATCTCAGTTCGGTGTAGGTCGTTCGCTCCAAGCTGGGCTGTGTGCAC
GAACCCCCCGTTCAGCCCGACCGCTGCGCCTTATCCGGTAACTATCGTCTTGAGTCCAACCCGGTAAGAC
ACGACTTATCGCCACTGGCAGCAGCCACTGGTAACAGGATTAGCAGAGCGAGGTATGTAGGCGGTGCTAC
AGAGTTCTTGAAGTGGTGGCCTAACTACGGCTACACTAGAAGAACAGTATTTGGTATCTGCGCTCTGCTG
AAGCCAGTTACCTTCGGAAAAAGAGTTGGTAGCTCTTGATCCGGCAAACAAACCACCGCTGGTAGCGGTG
GTTTTTTTGTTTGCAAGCAGCAGATTACGCGCAGAAAAAAAGGATCTCAAGAAGATCCTTTGATCTTTTC
TACGGGGTCTGACGCTCAGTGGAACGAAAACTCACGTTAAGGGATTTTGGTCATGAGATTATCAAAAAGG
ATCTTCACCTAGATCCTTTTAAATTAAAAATGAAGTTTTAAATCAATCTAAAGTATATATGAGTAAACTT
GGTCTGACAGTTACCAATGCTTAATCAGTGAGGCACCTATCTCAGCGATCTGTCTATTTCGTTCATCCAT
AGTTGCCTGACTCCCCGTCGTGTAGATAACTACGATACGGGAGGGCTTACCATCTGGCCCCAGTGCTGCA
ATGATACCGCGAGACCCACGCTCACCGGCTCCAGATTTATCAGCAATAAACCAGCCAGCCGGAAGGGCCG
AGCGCAGAAGTGGTCCTGCAACTTTATCCGCCTCCATCCAGTCTATTAATTGTTGCCGGGAAGCTAGAGT
AAGTAGTTCGCCAGTTAATAGTTTGCGCAACGTTGTTGCCATTGCTACAGGCATCGTGGTGTCACGCTCG
TCGTTTGGTATGGCTTCATTCAGCTCCGGTTCCCAACGATCAAGGCGAGTTACATGATCCCCCATGTTGT
GCAAAAAAGCGGTTAGCTCCTTCGGTCCTCCGATCGTTGTCAGAAGTAAGTTGGCCGCAGTGTTATCACT
CATGGTTATGGCAGCACTGCATAATTCTCTTACTGTCATGCCATCCGTAAGATGCTTTTCTGTGACTGGT
GAGTACTCAACCAAGTCATTCTGAGAATAGTGTATGCGGCGACCGAGTTGCTCTTGCCCGGCGTCAATAC
GGGATAATACCGCGCCACATAGCAGAACTTTAAAAGTGCTCATCATTGGAAAACGTTCTTCGGGGCGAAA
ACTCTCAAGGATCTTACCGCTGTTGAGATCCAGTTCGATGTAACCCACTCGTGCACCCAACTGATCTTCA
GCATCTTTTACTTTCACCAGCGTTTCTGGGTGAGCAAAAACAGGAAGGCAAAATGCCGCAAAAAAGGGAA
TAAGGGCGACACGGAAATGTTGAATACTCATACTCTTCCTTTTTCAATATTATTGAAGCATTTATCAGGG
TTATTGTCTCATGAGCGGATACATATTTGAATGTATTTAGAAAAATAAACAAATAGGGGTTCCGCGCACA
TTTCCCCGAAAAGTGCCACCTGAC
Features (pLannotate 1.2.2; 41 found; start..end, strand, type, name):
     31..83      -  misc_feature   bom (fragment): basis of mobility region from pBR322
    238..617     +  enhancer       CMV enhancer: human cytomegalovirus immediate early enhancer
    618..817     +  promoter       CMV promoter: human cytomegalovirus (CMV) immediate early promoter
    835..1015    +  LTR            5' LTR (truncated): truncated 5' long terminal repeat (LTR) from HIV-1
   1062..1187    +  misc_feature   HIV-1 Ψ: packaging signal of human immunodeficiency virus type 1
   1171..1534    +  CDS            HIV-1 gag (fragment): gag protein from human immunodeficiency virus 1; gag
   1680..1913    +  misc_feature   RRE: The Rev response element (RRE) of HIV-1 allows for Rev-dependent mRNA export from the nucleus to the cytoplasm.
   2290..2390    +  CDS            Rev (fragment): human immunodeficiency virus 1 (HIV-1) Rev protein; rev; enhances nuclear export of unspliced and incompletely spliced viral mRNAs
   2440..2557    +  misc_feature   cPPT/CTS: central polypurine tract and central termination sequence of HIV-1
   2614..2638    +  protein_bind   attB1: mutant version of attB; recombination site for the Gateway® BP reaction BP Clonase™
   2670..2984    +  promoter       tight TRE promoter: Tet-responsive promoter PTight, consisting of seven tet operator sequences followed by the minimal CMV promoter
   2994..3059    +  CDS            3xFLAG: three tandem FLAG® epitope tags, followed by an enterokinase cleavage site
   3060..5972    +  CDS            CSE1L: XPO2_HUMAN - Also known as CAS From Homo sapiens (Human).
   6011..6035    -  protein_bind   attB2: mutant version of attB; recombination site for the Gateway® BP reaction BP Clonase™
   6085..7296    +  promoter       UbC promoter: human ubiquitin C promoter
   7355..8052    +  CDS            rtTA3 (fragment): reverse tetracycline transactivator 3 activates expression from Tet-responsive promoters in the presence of doxycycline
   7982..8092    +  CDS            VP48: 3 tandem repeats of the minimal activation domain of herpes simplex virus VP16 (Cheng et al., 2013)
   8250..8712    +  misc_feature   IRES: internal ribosome entry site (IRES) of the encephalomyocarditis virus (EMCV)
   8734..8781    +  promoter       EM7 promoter: synthetic bacterial promoter&nbsp
   8800..9174    +  CDS            BleoR: antibiotic-binding protein; Sh ble from Streptoalloteichus hindustanus; confers resistance to bleomycin, phleomycin, and Zeocin™
   9208..9291    +  CDS            large T antigen (fragment): large T antigen from SV40 (simian virus 40)
   9325..9348    +  misc_feature   MCS (fragment): pBluescript multiple cloning site
   9348..9936    +  misc_feature   WPRE: woodchuck hepatitis virus posttranscriptional regulatory element
   9937..9956    +  misc_feature   MCS (fragment): pBluescript multiple cloning site
   9958..10458   +  CDS            nef (fragment): NEF_HV1LA - Experimental evidence at protein level: Swiss-Prot protein existence level 1. Extracellular Nef protein targets CD4(+) T-lymphocytes for apoptosis by interacting with CXCR4 surface receptors. From Human immunodeficiency virus type 1 group M subtype B (isolate Lai) (HIV-1).
  10465..10645   +  LTR            5' LTR (truncated): truncated 5' long terminal repeat (LTR) from HIV-1
  10677..10901   +  polyA_signal   bGH poly(A) signal: bovine growth hormone polyadenylation signal
  10905..10926   +  promoter       SV40 promoter (fragment): SV40 enhancer and early promoter
  10947..11375   +  rep_origin     f1 ori (sequence partly withheld): f1 bacteriophage origin of replication; arrow indicates direction of (+) strand synthesis
  11389..11718   +  promoter       SV40 promoter: SV40 enhancer and early promoter
  11766..11813   +  promoter       EM7 promoter: synthetic bacterial promoter&nbsp
  11832..12206   +  CDS            BleoR: antibiotic-binding protein; Sh ble from Streptoalloteichus hindustanus; confers resistance to bleomycin, phleomycin, and Zeocin™
  12216..12341   +  CDS            ble (fragment): BLE_KLEPN - Experimental evidence at protein level: Swiss-Prot protein existence level 1. Binding protein with a strong affinity to the bleomycin family of antibiotics. Binds to CL990; an antimitotic-antibiotic compound. From Klebsiella pneumoniae.
  12336..12457   +  polyA_signal   SV40 poly(A) signal: SV40 polyadenylation signal
  12528..12550   -  protein_bind   lac operator (fragment): The lac repressor binds to the lac operator to inhibit transcription in E. coli. This inhibition can be relieved by adding lactose or isopropyl-β-D-thiogalactopyranoside (IPTG). lac repressor encoded by lacI
  12554..12584   -  promoter       lac promoter: promoter for the E. coli lac operon
  12599..12620   -  protein_bind   CAP binding site: CAP binding activates transcription in the presence of cAMP. E. coli catabolite activator protein
  12633..12725   -  CDS            lacI (fragment): lac repressor; lacI; The lac repressor binds to the lac operator to inhibit transcription in E. coli. This inhibition can be relieved by adding lactose or isopropyl-β-D-thiogalactopyranoside (IPTG).
  12908..13496   -  rep_origin     ori: high-copy-number ColE1/pMB1/pBR322/pUC origin of replication
  13667..14527   -  CDS            AmpR: β-lactamase; bla; confers resistance to ampicillin, carbenicillin, and related antibiotics
  14528..14632   -  promoter       AmpR promoter: bla
