[The description below was written by a language model from this plasmid's Addgene catalogue record and pLannotate feature annotations shown in this document.]
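Description:
pSLIK 3xFLAG-CSE1L zeo is an HIV-1-based lentiviral vector built on the pSLIK zeo backbone for doxycycline-inducible expression of human CSE1L (also known as CAS or XPO2, a nuclear export receptor) carrying an N-terminal 3xFLAG epitope tag. It is propagated in E. coli through a high-copy ColE1/pUC-type origin with ampicillin selection via β-lactamase, and an f1 origin is also present. Viral genomic RNA is transcribed from a CMV enhancer/promoter fused to a truncated 5' LTR. The transfer region contains the Ψ packaging signal with an adjoining gag fragment, the RRE for Rev-dependent nuclear export, the cPPT/CTS, a WPRE to enhance transcript expression, and a downstream truncated LTR followed by a bGH polyadenylation signal.

The payload is a single-vector Tet-On system. Between attB1 and attB2 sites, left by Gateway recombination, a tight TRE promoter (seven tet operators plus a minimal CMV promoter) drives the 3xFLAG-CSE1L open reading frame. Downstream, a constitutive human UbC promoter expresses the reverse tetracycline transactivator rtTA3, which is linked through an EMCV IRES to the Sh ble gene. Transduced cells can therefore be selected with Zeocin and will induce the tagged protein only when doxycycline is added. The feature table also shows a second SV40/EM7-driven bleomycin-resistance cassette with an SV40 poly(A) signal in the plasmid backbone, outside the LTRs. The FLAG tag allows detection or immunoprecipitation of the exogenous protein. The associated publication concerns nucleocytoplasmic transport of HER2 in a breast premalignancy model, which suggests the vector was used for controlled CSE1L overexpression in that setting. The annotated sequence is labelled as a partial NGS result.
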