Addgene plasmid #192320: pSLIK 3xFLAG-CSE1L zeo
Purpose: Lentiviral expression vector for an inducible 3xFLAG-CSE1L
Depositing lab: Kevin Janes. Depositing organization: University of Virginia. Publication: Nucleocytoplasmic transport of active HER2 causes fractional escape from the DCIS-like state. Wang L, Paudel BB, McKnight RA, Janes KA. Nat Commun. 2023 Apr 13;14(1):2110. doi: 10.1038/s41467-023-37914-x. PubMed 37055441.
Backbone
  Vector backbone: pSLIK zeo
  Backbone manufacturer: Addgene #25736
  Vector type: Lentiviral
Growth in bacteria
  Bacterial resistance: Ampicillin, 100 μg/mL
  Growth temperature: 30°C
  Growth strain: NEB Stable
  Copy number: High Copy
Gene/Insert
  Gene/Insert name: CSE1L (alt names: CAS; XPO2)
  Species: H. sapiens (human)
  Entrez Gene: CSE1L (a.k.a. CAS, CSE1, XPO2)
  Tag / fusion protein: 3xFLAG (N terminal on insert)
  Cloning method: Gateway Cloning
Terms and licenses: Academic/Nonprofit Terms; Industry Terms: Not Available to Industry
How to cite: pSLIK 3xFLAG-CSE1L zeo was a gift from Kevin Janes (Addgene plasmid # 192320 ; http://n2t.net/addgene:192320 ; RRID:Addgene_192320)
